LOCUS       Exported 7018 bp ds-DNA circular SYN 13-MAY-2021
DEFINITION  individual 6N barcode to make barcoded cell line variants.
ACCESSION   .
VERSION     .
KEYWORDS    MSCV-6NBC-GFP-PGK-Puro-Barcode31
SOURCE      synthetic DNA construct
  ORGANISM  synthetic DNA construct
REFERENCE   1 (bases 1 to 7018)
  AUTHORS   Gruner BM, Schulze CJ, Yang D, Ogasawara D, Dix MM, Rogers ZN,
            Chuang CH, McFarland CD, Chiou SH, Brown JM, Cravatt BF, Bogyo M,
            Winslow MM
  TITLE     An in vivo multiplexed small-molecule screening platform.
  JOURNAL   Nat Methods. 2016 Sep 12. doi: 10.1038/nmeth.3992.
  PUBMED    27617390
REFERENCE   2 (bases 1 to 7018)
  AUTHORS   .
  TITLE     Direct Submission
  JOURNAL   Exported May 13, 2021 from SnapGene Server 1.1.58
            http://www.snapgene.com
FEATURES             Location/Qualifiers
     source          1..7018
                     /organism="synthetic DNA construct"
                     /mol_type="other DNA"
     misc_feature    579..920
                     /label=MESV Psi
                     /note="packaging signal of murine embryonic stem cell
                     virus"
     CDS             987..1403
                     /label=gag (truncated)
                     /note="truncated Moloney murine leukemia virus (MMLV) gag
                     gene lacking the start codon"
     primer_bind     1333..1355
                     /label=pLXSN 5'
                     /note="Murine stem cell virus, forward primer. Also called
                     MSCV"
     primer_bind     1371..1387
                     /label=pBABE 5'
                     /note="Psi packaging signal, forward primer for pBABE
                     vectors"
     CDS             1427..2143
                     /codon_start=1
                     /product="enhanced GFP"
                     /label=EGFP
                     /translation="MVSKGEELFTGVVPILVELDGDVNGHKFSVSGEGEGDATYGKLTL
                     KFICTTGKLPVPWPTLVTTLTYGVQCFSRYPDHMKQHDFFKSAMPEGYVQERTIFFKDD
                     GNYKTRAEVKFEGDTLVNRIELKGIDFKEDGNILGHKLEYNYNSHNVYIMADKQKNGIK
                     VNFKIRHNIEDGSVQLADHYQQNTPIGDGPVLLPDNHYLSTQSALSKDPNEKRDHMVLL
                     EFVTAAGITLGMDELYK"
     primer_bind     complement(1472..1493)
                     /label=EGFP-N
                     /note="EGFP, reverse primer"
     primer_bind     complement(1733..1752)
                     /label=EXFP-R
                     /note="For distinguishing EGFP variants, reverse primer"
     primer_bind     2080..2101
                     /label=EGFP-C
                     /note="EGFP, forward primer"
     promoter        2161..2660
                     /label=PGK promoter
                     /note="mouse phosphoglycerate kinase 1 promoter"
     primer_bind     complement(2196..2219)
                     /label=MSCV-rev
                     /note="Murine stem cell virus, reverse primer"
     primer_bind     2593..2612
                     /label=mPGK-F
                     /note="Mouse PGK promoter, forward primer"
     CDS             2681..3280
                     /codon_start=1
                     /gene="pac from Streptomyces alboniger"
                     /product="puromycin N-acetyltransferase"
                     /label=PuroR
                     /note="confers resistance to puromycin"
                     /translation="MTEYKPTVRLATRDDVPRAVRTLAAAFADYPATRHTVDPDRHIER
                     VTELQELFLTRVGLDIGKVWVADDGAAVAVWTTPESVEAGAVFAEIGPRMAELSGSRLA
                     AQQQMEGLLAPHRPKEPAWFLATVGVSPDHQGKGLGSAVVLPGVEAAERAGVPAFLETS
                     APRNLPFYERLGFTVTADVEVPEGPRTWCMTRKPGA"
     primer_bind     complement(2681..2700)
                     /label=Puro-R
                     /note="Puromycin resistance gene, reverse primer. Also
                     called puro-variant-R"
     primer_bind     3177..3197
                     /label=Puro-F
                     /note="Puromycin resistance gene, forward primer"
     LTR             3380..3894
                     /label=3' LTR
                     /note="3' long terminal repeat from murine embryonic stem
                     cell virus"
     primer_bind     complement(4063..4079)
                     /label=M13 rev
                     /note="common sequencing primer, one of multiple similar
                     variants"
     primer_bind     complement(4063..4079)
                     /label=M13 Reverse
                     /note="In lacZ gene. Also called M13-rev"
     primer_bind     complement(4076..4098)
                     /label=M13/pUC Reverse
                     /note="In lacZ gene"
     protein_bind    4087..4103
                     /label=lac operator
                     /bound_moiety="lac repressor encoded by lacI"
                     /note="The lac repressor binds to the lac operator to
                     inhibit transcription in E. coli. This inhibition can be
                     relieved by adding lactose or
                     isopropyl-beta-D-thiogalactopyranoside (IPTG)."
     promoter        complement(4111..4141)
                     /label=lac promoter
                     /note="promoter for the E. coli lac operon"
     protein_bind    4156..4177
                     /label=CAP binding site
                     /bound_moiety="E. coli catabolite activator protein"
                     /note="CAP binding activates transcription in the presence
                     of cAMP."
     primer_bind     complement(4294..4311)
                     /label=L4440
                     /note="L4440 vector, forward primer"
     rep_origin      complement(4465..5053)
                     /direction=LEFT
                     /label=ori
                     /note="high-copy-number ColE1/pMB1/pBR322/pUC origin of
                     replication"
     primer_bind     complement(4545..4564)
                     /label=pBR322ori-F
                     /note="pBR322 origin, forward primer"
     CDS             complement(5224..6084)
                     /codon_start=1
                     /gene="bla"
                     /product="beta-lactamase"
                     /label=AmpR
                     /note="confers resistance to ampicillin, carbenicillin, and
                     related antibiotics"
                     /translation="MSIQHFRVALIPFFAAFCLPVFAHPETLVKVKDAEDQLGARVGYI
                     ELDLNSGKILESFRPEERFPMMSTFKVLLCGAVLSRIDAGQEQLGRRIHYSQNDLVEYS
                     PVTEKHLTDGMTVRELCSAAITMSDNTAANLLLTTIGGPKELTAFLHNMGDHVTRLDRW
                     EPELNEAIPNDERDTTMPVAMATTLRKLLTGELLTLASRQQLIDWMEADKVAGPLLRSA
                     LPAGWFIADKSGAGERGSRGIIAALGPDGKPSRIVVIYTTGSQATMDERNRQIAEIGAS
                     LIKHW"
     primer_bind     5847..5866
                     /label=Amp-R
                     /note="Ampicillin resistance gene, reverse primer"
     promoter        complement(6085..6189)
                     /gene="bla"
                     /label=AmpR promoter
     primer_bind     6257..6275
                     /label=pBRforEco
                     /note="pBR322 vectors, upsteam of EcoRI site, forward
                     primer"
     primer_bind     complement(6313..6335)
                     /label=pGEX 3'
                     /note="pGEX vectors, reverse primer"
     primer_bind     6435..6454
                     /label=pRS-marker
                     /note="pRS vectors, use to sequence yeast selectable
                     marker"
     primer_bind     6648..6670
                     /label=M13/pUC Forward
                     /note="In lacZ gene"
     primer_bind     6798..6817
                     /label=pBRrevBam
                     /note="pBR322 vectors, tet region, downstream of BamHI,
                     reverse primer"
     LTR             7017..515
                     /label=5' LTR
                     /note="5' long terminal repeat from murine embryonic stem
                     cell virus"
ORIGIN
        1 tgaaagaccc cacctgtagg tttggcaagc tagcttaagt aacgccattt tgcaaggcat
       61 ggaaaataca taactgagaa tagagaagtt cagatcaagg ttaggaacag agagacagca
      121 gaatatgggc caaacaggat atctgtggta agcagttcct gccccggctc agggccaaga
      181 acagatggtc cccagatgcg gtcccgccct cagcagtttc tagagaacca tcagatgttt
      241 ccagggtgcc ccaaggacct gaaatgaccc tgtgccttat ttgaactaac caatcagttc
      301 gcttctcgct tctgttcgcg cgcttctgct ccccgagctc aataaaagag cccacaaccc
      361 ctcactcggc gcgccagtcc tccgatagac tgcgtcgccc gggtacccgt attcccaata
      421 aagcctcttg ctgtttgcat ccgaatcgtg gactcgctga tccttgggag ggtctcctca
      481 gattgattga ctgcccacct cgggggtctt tcatttggag gttccaccga gatttggaga
      541 cccctgccca gggaccaccg acccccccgc cgggaggtaa gctggccagc ggtcgtttcg
      601 tgtctgtctc tgtctttgtg cgtgtttgtg ccggcatcta atgtttgcgc ctgcgtctgt
      661 actagttagc taactagctc tgtatctggc ggacccgtgg tggaactgac gagttctgaa
      721 cacccggccg caaccctggg agacgtccca gggactttgg gggccgtttt tgtggcccga
      781 cctgaggaag ggagtcgatg tggaatccga ccccgtcagg atatgtggtt ctggtaggag
      841 acgagaacct aaaacagttc ccgcctccgt ctgaattttt gctttcggtt tggaaccgaa
      901 gccgcgcgtc ttgtctgctg cagcgctgca gcatcgttct gtgttgtctc tgtctgactg
      961 tgtttctgta tttgtctgaa aattagggcc agactgttac cactccctta agtttgacct
     1021 taggtcactg gaaagatgtc gagcggatcg ctcacaacca gtcggtagat gtcaagaaga
     1081 gacgttgggt taccttctgc tctgcagaat ggccaacctt taacgtcgga tggccgcgag
     1141 acggcacctt taaccgagac ctcatcaccc aggttaagat caaggtcttt tcacctggcc
     1201 cgcatggaca cccagaccag gtcccctaca tcgtgacctg ggaagccttg gcttttgacc
     1261 cccctccctg ggtcaagccc tttgtacacc ctaagcctcc gcctcctctt cctccatccg
     1321 ccccgtctct cccccttgaa cctcctcgtt cgaccccgcc tcgatcctcc ctttatccag
     1381 ccctcactcc ttctctaggc gccggaatta gatccgagta accaccatgg tgagcaaggg
     1441 cgaggagctg ttcaccgggg tggtgcccat cctggtcgag ctggacggcg acgtaaacgg
     1501 ccacaagttc agcgtgtccg gcgagggcga gggcgatgcc acctacggca agctgaccct
     1561 gaagttcatc tgcaccaccg gcaagctgcc cgtgccctgg cccaccctcg tgaccaccct
     1621 gacctacggc gtgcagtgct tcagccgcta ccccgaccac atgaagcagc acgacttctt
     1681 caagtccgcc atgcccgaag gctacgtcca ggagcgcacc atcttcttca aggacgacgg
     1741 caactacaag acccgcgccg aggtgaagtt cgagggcgac accctggtga accgcatcga
     1801 gctgaagggc atcgacttca aggaggacgg caacatcctg gggcacaagc tggagtacaa
     1861 ctacaacagc cacaacgtct atatcatggc cgacaagcag aagaacggca tcaaggtgaa
     1921 cttcaagatc cgccacaaca tcgaggacgg cagcgtgcag ctcgccgacc actaccagca
     1981 gaacaccccc atcggcgacg gccccgtgct gctgcccgac aaccactacc tgagcaccca
     2041 gtccgccctg agcaaagacc ccaacgagaa gcgcgatcac atggtcctgc tggagttcgt
     2101 gaccgccgcc gggatcactc tcggcatgga cgagctgtac aagtagcgga gaattctacc
     2161 gggtagggga ggcgcttttc ccaaggcagt ctggagcatg cgctttagca gccccgctgg
     2221 gcacttggcg ctacacaagt ggcctctggc ctcgcacaca ttccacatcc accggtaggc
     2281 gccaaccggc tccgttcttt ggtggcccct tcgcgccacc ttctactcct cccctagtca
     2341 ggaagttccc ccccgccccg cagctcgcgt cgtgcaggac gtgacaaatg gaagtagcac
     2401 gtctcactag tctcgtgcag atggacagca ccgctgagca atggaagcgg gtaggccttt
     2461 ggggcagcgg ccaatagcag ctttgctcct tcgctttctg ggctcagagg ctgggaaggg
     2521 gtgggtccgg gggcgggctc aggggcgggc tcaggggcgg ggcgggcgcc cgaaggtcct
     2581 ccggaggccc ggcattctgc acgcttcaaa agcgcacgtc tgccgcgctg ttctcctctt
     2641 cctcatctcc gggcctttcg acctgcagcc caagcttacc atgaccgagt acaagcccac
     2701 ggtgcgcctc gccacccgcg acgacgtccc cagggccgta cgcaccctcg ccgccgcgtt
     2761 cgccgactac cccgccacgc gccacaccgt cgatccggac cgccacatcg agcgggtcac
     2821 cgagctgcaa gaactcttcc tcacgcgcgt cgggctcgac atcggcaagg tgtgggtcgc
     2881 ggacgacggc gccgcggtgg cggtctggac cacgccggag agcgtcgaag cgggggcggt
     2941 gttcgccgag atcggcccgc gcatggccga gttgagcggt tcccggctgg ccgcgcagca
     3001 acagatggaa ggcctcctgg cgccgcaccg gcccaaggag cccgcgtggt tcctggccac
     3061 cgtcggcgtc tcgcccgacc accagggcaa gggtctgggc agcgccgtcg tgctccccgg
     3121 agtggaggcg gccgagcgcg ccggggtgcc cgccttcctg gagacctccg cgccccgcaa
     3181 cctccccttc tacgagcggc tcggcttcac cgtcaccgcc gacgtcgagg tgcccgaagg
     3241 accgcgcacc tggtgcatga cccgcaagcc cggtgcctga cgcccgcccc acgacccgca
     3301 gcgcccgacc gaaaggagcg cacgacccca tgcatcgata aaataaaaga ttttatttag
     3361 tctccagaaa aaggggggaa tgaaagaccc cacctgtagg tttggcaagc tagcttaagt
     3421 aacgccattt tgcaaggcat ggaaaataca taactgagaa tagagaagtt cagatcaagg
     3481 ttaggaacag agagacagca gaatatgggc caaacaggat atctgtggta agcagttcct
     3541 gccccggctc agggccaaga acagatggtc cccagatgcg gtcccgccct cagcagtttc
     3601 tagagaacca tcagatgttt ccagggtgcc ccaaggacct gaaatgaccc tgtgccttat
     3661 ttgaactaac caatcagttc gcttctcgct tctgttcgcg cgcttctgct ccccgagctc
     3721 aataaaagag cccacaaccc ctcactcggc gcgccagtcc tccgatagac tgcgtcgccc
     3781 gggtacccgt gtatccaata aaccctcttg cagttgcatc cgacttgtgg tctcgctgtt
     3841 ccttgggagg gtctcctctg agtgattgac tacccgtcag cgggggtctt tcatgggtaa
     3901 cagtttcttg aagttggaga acaacattct gagggtagga gtcgaatatt aagtaatcct
     3961 gactcaatta gccactgttt tgaatccaca tactccaata ctcctgaaat agttcattat
     4021 ggacagcgca gaagagctgg ggagaattaa ttcgtaatca tggtcatagc tgtttcctgt
     4081 gtgaaattgt tatccgctca caattccaca caacatacga gccggaagca taaagtgtaa
     4141 agcctggggt gcctaatgag tgagctaact cacattaatt gcgttgcgct cactgcccgc
     4201 tttccagtcg ggaaacctgt cgtgccagct gcattaatga atcggccaac gcgcggggag
     4261 aggcggtttg cgtattgggc gctcttccgc ttcctcgctc actgactcgc tgcgctcggt
     4321 cgttcggctg cggcgagcgg tatcagctca ctcaaaggcg gtaatacggt tatccacaga
     4381 atcaggggat aacgcaggaa agaacatgtg agcaaaaggc cagcaaaagg ccaggaaccg
     4441 taaaaaggcc gcgttgctgg cgtttttcca taggctccgc ccccctgacg agcatcacaa
     4501 aaatcgacgc tcaagtcaga ggtggcgaaa cccgacagga ctataaagat accaggcgtt
     4561 tccccctgga agctccctcg tgcgctctcc tgttccgacc ctgccgctta ccggatacct
     4621 gtccgccttt ctcccttcgg gaagcgtggc gctttctcat agctcacgct gtaggtatct
     4681 cagttcggtg taggtcgttc gctccaagct gggctgtgtg cacgaacccc ccgttcagcc
     4741 cgaccgctgc gccttatccg gtaactatcg tcttgagtcc aacccggtaa gacacgactt
     4801 atcgccactg gcagcagcca ctggtaacag gattagcaga gcgaggtatg taggcggtgc
     4861 tacagagttc ttgaagtggt ggcctaacta cggctacact agaaggacag tatttggtat
     4921 ctgcgctctg ctgaagccag ttaccttcgg aaaaagagtt ggtagctctt gatccggcaa
     4981 acaaaccacc gctggtagcg gtggtttttt tgtttgcaag cagcagatta cgcgcagaaa
     5041 aaaaggatct caagaagatc ctttgatctt ttctacgggg tctgacgctc agtggaacga
     5101 aaactcacgt taagggattt tggtcatgag attatcaaaa aggatcttca cctagatcct
     5161 tttaaattaa aaatgaagtt ttaaatcaat ctaaagtata tatgagtaaa cttggtctga
     5221 cagttaccaa tgcttaatca gtgaggcacc tatctcagcg atctgtctat ttcgttcatc
     5281 catagttgcc tgactccccg tcgtgtagat aactacgata cgggagggct taccatctgg
     5341 ccccagtgct gcaatgatac cgcgagaccc acgctcaccg gctccagatt tatcagcaat
     5401 aaaccagcca gccggaaggg ccgagcgcag aagtggtcct gcaactttat ccgcctccat
     5461 ccagtctatt aattgttgcc gggaagctag agtaagtagt tcgccagtta atagtttgcg
     5521 caacgttgtt gccattgcta caggcatcgt ggtgtcacgc tcgtcgtttg gtatggcttc
     5581 attcagctcc ggttcccaac gatcaaggcg agttacatga tcccccatgt tgtgcaaaaa
     5641 agcggttagc tccttcggtc ctccgatcgt tgtcagaagt aagttggccg cagtgttatc
     5701 actcatggtt atggcagcac tgcataattc tcttactgtc atgccatccg taagatgctt
     5761 ttctgtgact ggtgagtact caaccaagtc attctgagaa tagtgtatgc ggcgaccgag
     5821 ttgctcttgc ccggcgtcaa tacgggataa taccgcgcca catagcagaa ctttaaaagt
     5881 gctcatcatt ggaaaacgtt cttcggggcg aaaactctca aggatcttac cgctgttgag
     5941 atccagttcg atgtaaccca ctcgtgcacc caactgatct tcagcatctt ttactttcac
     6001 cagcgtttct gggtgagcaa aaacaggaag gcaaaatgcc gcaaaaaagg gaataagggc
     6061 gacacggaaa tgttgaatac tcatactctt cctttttcaa tattattgaa gcatttatca
     6121 gggttattgt ctcatgagcg gatacatatt tgaatgtatt tagaaaaata aacaaatagg
     6181 ggttccgcgc acatttcccc gaaaagtgcc acctgacgtc taagaaacca ttattatcat
     6241 gacattaacc tataaaaata ggcgtatcac gaggcccttt cgtctcgcgc gtttcggtga
     6301 tgacggtgaa aacctctgac acatgcagct cccggagacg gtcacagctt gtctgtaagc
     6361 ggatgccggg agcagacaag cccgtcaggg cgcgtcagcg ggtgttggcg ggtgtcgggg
     6421 ctggcttaac tatgcggcat cagagcagat tgtactgaga gtgcaccata tgcggtgtga
     6481 aataccgcac agatgcgtaa ggagaaaata ccgcatcagg cgccattcgc cattcaggct
     6541 gcgcaactgt tgggaagggc gatcggtgcg ggcctcttcg ctattacgcc agctggcgaa
     6601 agggggatgt gctgcaaggc gattaagttg ggtaacgcca gggttttccc agtcacgacg
     6661 ttgtaaaacg acggcgcaag gaatggtgca tgcaaggaga tggcgcccaa cagtcccccg
     6721 gccacggggc ctgccaccat acccacgccg aaacaagcgc tcatgagccc gaagtggcga
     6781 gcccgatctt ccccatcggt gatgtcggcg atataggcgc cagcaaccgc acctgtggcg
     6841 ccggtgatgc cggccacgat gcgtccggcg tagaggcgat tagtccaatt tgttaaagac
     6901 aggatatcag tggtccaggc tctagttttg actcaacaat atcaccagct gaagcctata
     6961 gagtacgagc catagataaa ataaaagatt ttatttagtc tccagaaaaa ggggggaa
//
