[The description below was written by a language model from this plasmid's Addgene catalogue record and the feature table of its GenBank file.]
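Description:
MSCV-6NBC-GFP-PGK-Puro-Barcode31 is a 7,018 bp gammaretroviral transfer plasmid built on the murine stem cell virus (MSCV) backbone. It is one member of a set of vectors that each carry a distinct synthetic six-nucleotide barcode for making individually tagged cell line variants. In bacteria it is maintained through a high-copy ColE1/pUC-type origin and selected with ampicillin through the bla gene and its own promoter. Remnants of a lac promoter/operator region sit in the plasmid backbone outside the viral unit.

The proviral portion is bounded by 5′ and 3′ long terminal repeats from murine embryonic stem cell virus. It contains the MESV Psi packaging signal and a truncated MMLV gag segment lacking its start codon, which together support encapsidation of the genomic RNA when viral proteins are supplied in trans by a packaging system. Downstream lies an EGFP coding sequence with no annotated internal promoter, so it is presumably expressed from the 5′ LTR. It is followed by a mouse PGK promoter driving puromycin N-acetyltransferase. Transduced cells can therefore be identified by green fluorescence and enriched with puromycin.

The barcode itself is not annotated in the feature table. The record says only that it was inserted between a BglII site (destroyed) and an EcoRI site (retained), and the construct name suggests it lies next to the GFP cassette. Because the barcode integrates stably with the provirus, differently barcoded cell populations can be pooled and their relative abundance later resolved by sequencing. This fits the associated publication on multiplexed in vivo small-molecule screening.
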