Addgene plasmid #83708: MSCV-6NBC-GFP-PGK-Puro-Barcode31
Purpose: individual 6N barcode to make barcoded cell line variants
Depositing lab: Monte Winslow. Depositing organization: Stanford University. Publication: An in vivo multiplexed small-molecule screening platform. Gruner BM, Schulze CJ, Yang D, Ogasawara D, Dix MM, Rogers ZN, Chuang CH, McFarland CD, Chiou SH, Brown JM, Cravatt BF, Bogyo M, Winslow MM. Nat Methods. 2016 Sep 12. doi: 10.1038/nmeth.3992. PubMed 27617390.
Backbone
  Vector backbone: MSCV
  Vector type: Retroviral
  Selectable markers: Puromycin
Growth in bacteria
  Bacterial resistance: Ampicillin, 100 μg/mL
  Growth temperature: 37°C
  Growth strain: DH5alpha
  Copy number: High Copy
Gene/Insert
  Gene/Insert name: Barcode31
  Species: Synthetic
  Cloning method: Restriction Enzyme; 5′ cloning site BglII (destroyed during cloning); 3′ cloning site EcoRI (not destroyed)
  Sequencing primers: 5′ CCCTTGAACCTCCTCGTTCGACC
Terms and licenses: Academic/Nonprofit Terms; Industry Terms: Not Available to Industry
How to cite: MSCV-6NBC-GFP-PGK-Puro-Barcode31 was a gift from Monte Winslow (Addgene plasmid # 83708 ; http://n2t.net/addgene:83708 ; RRID:Addgene_83708)
