>Addgene plasmid #83708 | MSCV-6NBC-GFP-PGK-Puro-Barcode31 | addgene partial sequence | sequence record 165174 | pLXSN5 5'-CCCTTGAACCTCCTCGTTCGACC-3'
CAGCCCTCACTCCTTCTCTAGGCGCCGGAATTAGATCCGAGTAACCACCATGGTGAGCAAGGGCGAGGAG
CTGTTCACCGGGGTGGTGCCCATCCTGGTCGAGCTGGACGGCGACGTAAACGGCCACAAGTTCAGCGTGT
CCGGCGAGGGCGAGGGCGATGCCACCTACGGCAAGCTGACCCTGAAGTTCATCTGCACCACCGGCAAGCT
GCCCGTGCCCTGGCCCACCCTCGTGACCACCCTGACCTACGGCGTGCAGTGCTTCAGCCGCTACCCCGAC
CACATGAAGCAGCACGACTTCTTCAAGTCCGCCATGCCCGAAGGCTACGTCCAGGAGCGCACCATCTTCT
TCAAGGACGACGGCAACTACAAGACCCGCGCCGAGGTGAAGTTCGAGGGCGACACCCTGGTGAACCGCAT
CGAGCTGAAGGGCATCGACTTCAAGGAGGACGGCAACATCCTGGGGCACAAGCTGGAGTACAACTACAAC
AGCCACAACGTCTATATCATGGCCGACAAGCAGAAGAACGGCATCAAGGTGAACTTCAAGATCCGCCACA
ACATCGAGGACGGCAGCGTGCAGCTCGCCGACCACTACCAGCAGAACACCCCCATCGGCGACGGCCCCGT
GCTGCTGCCCGACAACCACTACCTGAGCACCCAGTCCGCCCTGAGCAAAGACCCCAACGAGAAGCGCGAT
CACATGGTCCTGCTGGAGTTCGTGACCGCCGCCGGGATCACTCTCGGCATGGACGAGCTGTACAAGTAGC
GGAGAATTCTACCGGGTAGGGGAGGCGCTTTTCCCAAGGCAGTCTGGAGCATGCGCTTTA
